>Addgene plasmid #89667 | pSB1A3_GFP_dT32 | depositor full sequence | sequence record 173782 | pSB1A3_GFP_dT32 sequence 7971 bps
AGTAAAAGATGCTGAAGATCAGTTGGGTGCACGAGTGGGTTATATCGAACTGGATCTCAACAGCGGTAAG
ATCCTTGAGAGTTTTCGCCCCGAAGAACGTTTTCCAATGATGAGCACTTTTAAAGTTCTGCTATGTGGCG
CGGTATTATCCCGTATTGACGCCGGGCAAGAGCAACTCGGTCGCCGCATACACTATTCTCAGAATGACTT
GGTTGAGTACTCACCAGTCACAGAAAAGCATCTTACGGATGGCATGACAGTAAGAGAATTATGCAGTGCT
GCCATAACCATGAGTGATAACACTGCGGCCAACTTACTTCTGACAACGATCGGAGGACCGAAGGAGCTAA
CCGCTTTTTTGCACAACATGGGGGATCATGTAACTCGCCTTGATCGTTGGGAACCGGAGCTGAATGAAGC
CATACCAAACGACGAGCGTGACACCACGATGCCTGTAGCAATGGCAACAACGTTGCGCAAACTATTAACT
GGCGAACTACTTACTCTAGCTTCCCGGCAACAATTAATAGACTGGATGGAGGCGGATAAAGTTGCAGGAC
CACTTCTGCGCTCGGCCCTTCCGGCTGGCTGGTTTATTGCTGATAAATCTGGAGCCGGTGAGCGTGGGTC
TCGCGGTATCATTGCAGCACTGGGGCCAGATGGTAAGCCCTCCCGTATCGTAGTTATCTACACGACGGGG
AGTCAGGCAACTATGGATGAACGAAATAGACAGATCGCTGAGATAGGTGCCTCACTGATTAAGCATTGGT
AACTGTCAGACCAAGTTTACTCATATATACTTTAGATTGATTTAAAACTTCATTTTTAATTTAAAAGGAT
CTAGGTGAAGATCCTTTTTGATAATCTCATGACCAAAATCCCTTAACGTGAGTTTTCGTTCCACTGAGCG
TCAGACCCCGTAGAAAAGATCAAAGGATCTTCTTGAGATCCTTTTTTTCTGCGCGTAATCTGCTGCTTGC
AAACAAAAAAACCACCGCTACCAGCGGTGGTTTGTTTGCCGGATCAAGAGCTACCAACTCTTTTTCCGAA
GGTAACTGGCTTCAGCAGAGCGCAGATACCAAATACTGTTCTTCTAGTGTAGCCGTAGTTAGGCCACCAC
TTCAAGAACTCTGTAGCACCGCCTACATACCTCGCTCTGCTAATCCTGTTACCAGTGGCTGCTGCCAGTG
GCGATAAGTCGTGTCTTACCGGGTTGGACTCAAGACGATAGTTACCGGATAAGGCGCAGCGGTCGGGCTG
AACGGGGGGTTCGTGCACACAGCCCAGCTTGGAGCGAACGACCTACACCGAACTGAGATACCTACAGCGT
GAGCTATGAGAAAGCGCCACGCTTCCCGAAGGGAGAAAGGCGGACAGGTATCCGGTAAGCGGCAGGGTCG
GAACAGGAGAGCGCACGAGGGAGCTTCCAGGGGGAAACGCCTGGTATCTTTATAGTCCTGTCGGGTTTCG
CCACCTCTGACTTGAGCGTCGATTTTTGTGATGCTCGTCAGGGGGGCGGAGCCTGTGGAAAAACGCCAGC
AACGCGGCCTTTTTACGGTTCCTGGCCTTTTGCTGGCCTTTTGCTCACATGTTCTTTCCTGCGTTATCCC
CTGATTCTGTGGATAACCGTATTACCGCCTTTGAGTGAGCTGATACCGCTCGCCGCAGCCGAACGACCGA
GCGCAGCGAGTCAGTGAGCGAGGAAGCCTGCATAACGCGAAGTAATCTTTTCGGTTTTAAAGAAAAAGGG
CAGGGTGGTGACACCTTGCCCTTTTTTGCCGGACTGCAGCGGCCGCTAGCTAATACGACTCACTATAGGG
AGACCACAACGGTTTCCCTCTAGAAATAATTTTGTTTAACTTTAAGAAGGAGATAAACAATGGGTAAAGG
AGAAGAACTTTTCACTGGAGTTGTCCCAATTCTTGTTGAATTAGATGGTGATGTTAATGGGCACAAATTT
TCTGTCAGTGGAGAGGGTGAAGGTGATGCAACATACGGAAAACTTACCCTTAAATTTATTTGCACTACTG
GAAAACTACCTGTTCCGTGGCCAACACTTGTCACTACTTTCTCTTATGGTGTTCAATGCTTTTCCCGTTA
TCCGGATCATATGAAACGGCATGACTTTTTCAAGAGTGCCATGCCCGAAGGTTATGTACAGGAACGCACT
ATATCTTTCAAAGATGACGGGAACTACAAGACGCGTGCTGAAGTCAAGTTTGAAGGTGATACCCTTGTTA
ATCGTATCGAGTTAAAAGGTATTGATTTTAAAGAAGATGGAAACATTCTCGGACACAAACTCGAGTACAA
CTATAACTCACACAATGTATACATCACGGCAGACAAACAAAAGAATGGAATCAAAGCTAACTTCAAAATT
CGCCACAACATTGAAGATGGATCCGTTCAACTAGCAGACCATTATCAACAAAATACTCCAATTGGCGATG
GCCCTGTCCTTTTACCAGACAACCATTACCTGTCCACACAATCTGCCCTTTCGAAAGATCCCAATGAAAA
GAGAGACCACATGGTCCTTCTTGAGTTTGTAACAGCTGCTGGGATTACACATGGCATGGATGAACTATAC
AAGTGGGGTCTTAGCGCGGGCGCCGTAGATTTGAGAACTTTGGGATATTCACAGCAGCAGCAGGAAAAGA
TCAAGCCCAAAGTGAGGTCGACAGTCGCGCAGCATCACGAAGCGCTGGTGGGTCATGGGTTTACACATGC
CCACATCGTAGCCTTGTCGCAGCACCCTGCAGCCCTTGGCACGGTCGCCGTCAAGTACCAGGACATGATT
GCGGCGTTGCCGGAAGCCACACATGAGGCGATCGTCGGTGTGGGGAAACAGTGGAGCGGAGCCCGAGCGC
TTGAGGCCCTGTTGACGGTCGCGGGAGAGCTGAGAGGGCCTCCCCTTCAGCTGGACACGGGCCAGTTGCT
GAAGATCGCGAAGCGGGGAGGAGTCACGGCGGTCGAGGCGGTGCACGCGTGGCGCAATGCGCTCACGGGA
GCACCCCTCAACCTGACCCCAGAGCAGGTCGTGGCAATCGCCTCCAACATTGGTGGCAAACAGGCTCTGG
AAACTGTCCAGCGCCTGCTTCCCGTGCTGTGCCAAGCGCACGGGTTGACCCCAGAGCAGGTCGTGGCGAT
CGCAAGCCACGACGGTGGCAAACAGGCTCTGGAAACAGTACAGAGGCTGTTGCCTGTGCTGTGCCAAGCG
CACGGACTTACCCCAGAGCAGGTCGTGGCAATCGCCTCCAACATTGGTGGCAAACAGGCTCTGGAAACTG
TCCAGCGCCTGCTTCCCGTGCTGTGCCAAGCGCACGGTTTAACCCCAGAGCAGGTCGTGGCAATCGCGAG
CAATAACGGTGGCAAACAGGCTCTGGAAACGGTGCAGAGGCTCCTTCCAGTGCTGTGCCAAGCGCACGGG
CTCACCCCAGAGCAGGTCGTGGCGATCGCAAGCCACGACGGTGGCAAACAGGCTCTGGAAACAGTACAGA
GGCTGTTGCCTGTGCTGTGCCAAGCGCACGGTCTGACCCCAGAGCAGGTCGTGGCAATCGCGAGCAATAA
CGGTGGCAAACAGGCTCTGGAAACGGTGCAGAGGCTCCTTCCAGTGCTGTGCCAAGCGCACGGGTTAACC
CCAGAGCAGGTCGTGGCGATCGCAAGCCACGACGGTGGCAAACAGGCTCTGGAAACAGTACAGAGGCTGT
TGCCTGTGCTGTGCCAAGCGCACGGACTCACCCCAGAGCAGGTCGTGGCAATCGCCTCCAACATTGGTGG
CAAACAGGCTCTGGAAACTGTCCAGCGCCTGCTTCCCGTGCTGTGCCAAGCGCACGGTTTGACCCCAGAG
CAGGTCGTGGCGATCGCAAGCCACGACGGTGGCAAACAGGCTCTGGAAACAGTACAGAGGCTGTTGCCTG
TGCTGTGCCAAGCGCACGGGTTGACCCCAGAGCAGGTCGTGGCGATCGCAAGCCACGACGGTGGCAAACA
GGCTCTGGAAACAGTACAGAGGCTGTTGCCTGTGCTGTGCCAAGCGCACGGACTTACCCCAGAGCAGGTC
GTGGCCATTGCCTCGAATGGAGGTGGCAAACAGGCTCTGGAAACCGTACAACGATTGCTGCCGGTGCTGT
GCCAAGCGCACGGACTGACCCCAGAGCAGGTCGTGGCGATCGCAAGCCACGACGGTGGCAAACAGGCTCT
GGAAACAGTACAGAGGCTGTTGCCTGTGCTGTGCCAAGCGCACGGCCTGACCCCAGAGCAGGTCGTGGCC
ATTGCCTCGAATGGAGGTGGCAAACAGGCTCTGGAAACCGTACAACGATTGCTGCCGGTGCTGTGCCAAG
CGCACGGTTTAACCCCAGAGCAGGTCGTGGCAATCGCCTCCAACATTGGTGGCAAACAGGCTCTGGAAAC
TGTCCAGCGCCTGCTTCCCGTGCTGTGCCAAGCGCACGGGCTCACCCCAGAGCAGGTCGTGGCAATCGCC
TCCAACATTGGTGGCAAACAGGCTCTGGAAACTGTCCAGCGCCTGCTTCCCGTGCTGTGCCAAGCGCACG
GTCTGACCCCAGAGCAGGTCGTGGCCATTGCCTCGAATGGAGGTGGCAAACAGGCTCTGGAAACCGTACA
ACGATTGCTGCCGGTGCTGTGCCAAGCGCACGGGTTAACCCCAGAGCAGGTCGTGGCAATCGCCTCCAAC
ATTGGTGGCAAACAGGCTCTGGAAACTGTCCAGCGCCTGCTTCCCGTGCTGTGCCAAGCGCACGGACTCA
CCCCAGAGCAGGTCGTGGCGATCGCAAGCCACGACGGTGGCAAACAGGCTCTGGAAACAGTACAGAGGCT
GTTGCCTGTGCTGTGCCAAGCGCACGGGTTGACCCCAGAGCAGGTCGTGGCGATCGCAAGCCACGACGGT
GGCAAACAGGCTCTGGAAACAGTACAGAGGCTGTTGCCTGTGCTGTGCCAAGCGCACGGACTTACCCCAG
AGCAGGTCGTGGCCATTGCCTCGAATGGAGGTGGCAAACAGGCTCTGGAAACCGTACAACGATTGCTGCC
GGTGCTGTGCCAAGCGCACGGACTGAGCGCGGGCGCCGTAGATTTGAGAACTTTGGGATATTCACAGCAG
CAGCAGGAAAAGATCAAGCCCAAAGTGAGGTCGACAGTCGCGCAGCATCACGAAGCGCTGGTGGGTCATG
GGTTTACACATGCCCACATCGTAGCCTTGTCGCAGCACCCTGCAGCCCTTGGCACGGTCGCCGTCAAGTA
CCAGGACATGATTGCGGCGTTGCCGGAAGCCACACATGAGGCGATCGTCGGTGTGGGGAAACAGTGGAGC
GGAGCCCGAGCGCTTGAGGCCCTGTTGACGGTCGCGGGAGAGCTGAGAGGGCCTCCCCTTCAGCTGGACA
CGGGCCAGTTGCTGAAGATCGCGAAGCGGGGAGGAGTCACGGCGGTCGAGGCGGTGCACGCGTGGCGCAA
TGCGCTCACTGGAGCACCCCTCAACCTGACCCCAGAGCAGGTCGTGGCCATTGCCTCGAATGGAGGTGGC
AAACAGGCTCTGGAAACCGTACAACGATTGCTGCCGGTGCTGTGCCAAGCGCACGGTTTAACCCCAGAGC
AGGTCGTGGCAATCGCCTCCAACATTGGTGGCAAACAGGCTCTGGAAACTGTCCAGCGCCTGCTTCCCGT
GCTGTGCCAAGCGCACGGGCTCACCCCAGAGCAGGTCGTGGCGATCGCAAGCCACGACGGTGGCAAACAG
GCTCTGGAAACAGTACAGAGGCTGTTGCCTGTGCTGTGCCAAGCGCACGGGTTAACCCCAGAGCAGGTCG
TGGCCATTGCCTCGAATGGAGGTGGCAAACAGGCTCTGGAAACCGTACAACGATTGCTGCCGGTGCTGTG
CCAAGCGCACGGGTTGACCCCAGAGCAGGTCGTGGCGATCGCAAGCCACGACGGTGGCAAACAGGCTCTG
GAAACAGTACAGAGGCTGTTGCCTGTGCTGTGCCAAGCGCACGGACTTACCCCAGAGCAGGTCGTGGCCA
TTGCCTCGAATGGAGGTGGCAAACAGGCTCTGGAAACCGTACAACGATTGCTGCCGGTGCTGTGCCAAGC
GCACGGACTGACCCCAGAGCAGGTCGTGGCGATCGCAAGCCACGACGGTGGCAAACAGGCTCTGGAAACA
GTACAGAGGCTGTTGCCTGTGCTGTGCCAAGCGCACGGCCTGACCCCAGAGCAGGTCGTGGCAATCGCGA
GCAATAACGGTGGCAAACAGGCTCTGGAAACGGTGCAGAGGCTCCTTCCAGTGCTGTGCCAAGCGCACGG
TTTAACCCCAGAGCAGGTCGTGGCAATCGCCTCCAACATTGGTGGCAAACAGGCTCTGGAAACTGTCCAG
CGCCTGCTTCCCGTGCTGTGCCAAGCGCACGGGCTCACCCCAGAGCAGGTCGTGGCCATTGCCTCGAATG
GAGGTGGCAAACAGGCTCTGGAAACCGTACAACGATTGCTGCCGGTGCTGTGCCAAGCGCACGGCCTAAC
CCCAGAGCAGGTCGTGGCCATTGCCTCGAATGGAGGTGGCAAACAGGCTCTGGAAACCGTACAACGATTG
CTGCCGGTGCTGTGCCAAGCGCACGGTCTGACCCCAGAGCAGGTCGTGGCAATCGCGAGCAATAACGGTG
GCAAACAGGCTCTGGAAACGGTGCAGAGGCTCCTTCCAGTGCTGTGCCAAGCGCACGGGTTAACCCCAGA
GCAGGTCGTGGCGATCGCAAGCCACGACGGTGGCAAACAGGCTCTGGAAACAGTACAGAGGCTGTTGCCT
GTGCTGTGCCAAGCGCACGGACTCACCCCAGAGCAGGTCGTGGCCATTGCCTCGAATGGAGGTGGCAAAC
AGGCTCTGGAAACCGTACAACGATTGCTGCCGGTGCTGTGCCAAGCGCACGGGTTGACCCCAGAGCAGGT
CGTGGCGATCGCAAGCCACGACGGTGGCAAACAGGCTCTGGAAACAGTACAGAGGCTGTTGCCTGTGCTG
TGCCAAGCGCACGGACTTACCCCAGAGCAGGTCGTGGCCATTGCCTCGAATGGAGGTGGCAAACAGGCTC
TGGAAACCGTACAACGATTGCTGCCGGTGCTGTGCCAAGCGCACGGACTGACCCCAGAGCAGGTCGTGGC
GATCGCAAGCCACGACGGTGGCAAACAGGCTCTGGAAACAGTACAGAGGCTGTTGCCTGTGCTGTGCCAA
GCGCACGGCCTGACCCCAGAGCAGGTCGTGGCAATCGCGAGCAATAACGGTGGCAAACAGGCTCTGGAAA
CGGTGCAGAGGCTCCTTCCAGTGCTGTGCCAAGCGCACGGTTTAACCCCAGAGCAGGTCGTGGCAATCGC
CTCCAACATTGGTGGCAAACAGGCTCTGGAAACTGTCCAGCGCCTGCTTCCCGTGCTGTGCCAAGCGCAC
GGGCTCACCCCAGAGCAGGTCGTGGCAATCGCCTCCAACATTGGTGGCAAACAGGCTCTGGAATCTATCG
TTGCTCAGCTGTCACGTCCGGACCCGGCTCTGGCTGCTCTGACCAACGACCACCTGGTTGCTCTGGCTTG
CCTGGGTGGTCGTCCGGCTATGGACGCTGTTAAAAAAGGCCTAGTGCCGCGCGGCAGCCACCACCATCAC
CATCATTAATTCCAGAAATCATCCTTAGCGAAAGCTAAGGATTTTTTTTATCTGAAATTCTGCCTCGTGA
TACGCCTATTTTTATAGGTTAATGTCATGATAATAATGGTTTCTTAGACGTCAGGTGGCACTTTTCGGGG
AAATGTGCGCGGAACCCCTATTTGTTTATTTTTCTAAATACATTCAAATATGTATCCGCTCATGAGACAA
TAACCCTGATAAATGCTTCAATAATATTGAAAAAGGAAGAGTATGAGTATTCAACATTTCCGTGTCGCCC
TTATTCCCTTTTTTGCGGCATTTTGCCTTCCTGTTTTTGCTCACCCAGAAACGCTGGTGAA
Features (pLannotate 1.2.2; 10 found; start..end, strand, type, name):
    943..1531    +  rep_origin     ori: high-copy-number ColE1/pMB1/pBR322/pUC origin of replication
   1726..1783    -  terminator     his operon terminator: This putative transcriptin terminator from the E. coli his operon has a 2-bp deletion introduced during synthesis. Its efficiency has not been determined.
   1801..1819    +  promoter       T7 promoter: promoter for bacteriophage T7 RNA polymerase
   1851..1873    +  RBS            RBS: efficient ribosome binding site from bacteriophage T7 gene 10 (Olins and Rangwala, 1989)
   1880..2593    +  CDS            &alpha;GFP: &alpha;GFP is a basic (constitutively fluorescent) long stokes shift fluorescent protein published in 1996, derived from Aequorea victoria.
   2606..3124    +  CDS            avrXa10 (fragment): AVX10_XANOO - Experimental evidence at protein level: Swiss-Prot protein existence level 1. Avirulence protein. Induces the hypersensitive response (HR)in rice plants carrying the resistance gene Xa10. Activity depends on the presence of the core repeat domains; replacement with repeat domains from other proteins (AvrBs3 of X.euvesicatoria (AC P14727) or AvrXa7 of this organism) does not elicit the HR. Probably acts as a transcription factor in its host plant (rice) to induce plant resistance or disease. From Xanthomonas oryzae pv. oryzae.
   5069..5587    +  CDS            avrBs3 (fragment): AVRB3_XANEU - Experimental evidence at protein level: Swiss-Prot protein existence level 1. Avirulence protein. Acts as a transcription factor in C.annuum plants. In susceptible plants lacking the Bs3 resistance gene induces expression of a number of genes, including genes homologous to a family of auxin-induced genes, alpha-expansin genes, pectate lyase, anthocyanidin glucoside rhamnosyl transferase and at least one transcription factor, UPA20. Their expression leads to plant hypertrophy in mesophyll cells, probably mainly mediated by UPA20 (PubMed:17962565). In resistant plants induces the h
   7645..7688    +  terminator     bacterial terminator: putative bacterial transcription terminator
   7778..7882    +  promoter       AmpR promoter: bla
   7883..772     +  CDS            AmpR (across the origin): β-lactamase; bla; confers resistance to ampicillin, carbenicillin, and related antibiotics
