>Addgene plasmid #89667 | pSB1A3_GFP_dT32 | addgene full sequence | sequence record 191948 | Addgene NGS Result
AGTAAAAGATGCTGAAGATCAGTTGGGTGCACGAGTGGGTTACATCGAACTGGATCTCAACAGCGGTAAG
ATCCTTGAGAGTTTTCGCCCCGAAGAACGTTTTCCAATGATGAGCACTTTTAAAGTTCTGCTATGTGGCG
CGGTATTATCCCGTATTGACGCCGGGCAAGAGCAACTCGGTCGCCGCATACACTATTCTCAGAATGACTT
GGTTGAGTACTCACCAGTCACAGAAAAGCATCTTACGGATGGCATGACAGTAAGAGAATTATGCAGTGCT
GCCATAACCATGAGTGATAACACTGCGGCCAACTTACTTCTGACAACGATCGGAGGACCGAAGGAGCTAA
CCGCTTTTTTGCACAACATGGGGGATCATGTAACTCGCCTTGATCGTTGGGAACCGGAGCTGAATGAAGC
CATACCAAACGACGAGCGTGACACCACGATGCCTGTAGCAATGGCAACAACGTTGCGCAAACTATTAACT
GGCGAACTACTTACTCTAGCTTCCCGGCAACAATTAATAGACTGGATGGAGGCGGATAAAGTTGCAGGAC
CACTTCTGCGCTCGGCCCTTCCGGCTGGCTGGTTTATTGCTGATAAATCTGGAGCCGGTGAGCGTGGGTC
TCGCGGTATCATTGCAGCACTGGGGCCAGATGGTAAGCCCTCCCGTATCGTAGTTATCTACACGACGGGG
AGTCAGGCAACTATGGATGAACGAAATAGACAGATCGCTGAGATAGGTGCCTCACTGATTAAGCATTGGT
AACTGTCAGACCAAGTTTACTCATATATACTTTAGATTGATTTAAAACTTCATTTTTAATTTAAAAGGAT
CTAGGTGAAGATCCTTTTTGATAATCTCATGACCAAAATCCCTTAACGTGAGTTTTCGTTCCACTGAGCG
TCAGACCCCGTAGAAAAGATCAAAGGATCTTCTTGAGATCCTTTTTTTCTGCGCGTAATCTGCTGCTTGC
AAACAAAAAAACCACCGCTACCAGCGGTGGTTTGTTTGCCGGATCAAGAGCTACCAACTCTTTTTCCGAA
GGTAACTGGCTTCAGCAGAGCGCAGATACCAAATACTGTTCTTCTAGTGTAGCCGTAGTTAGGCCACCAC
TTCAAGAACTCTGTAGCACCGCCTACATACCTCGCTCTGCTAATCCTGTTACCAGTGGCTGCTGCCAGTG
GCGATAAGTCGTGTCTTACCGGGTTGGACTCAAGACGATAGTTACCGGATAAGGCGCAGCGGTCGGGCTG
AACGGGGGGTTCGTGCACACAGCCCAGCTTGGAGCGAACGACCTACACCGAACTGAGATACCTACAGCGT
GAGCTATGAGAAAGCGCCACGCTTCCCGAAGGGAGAAAGGCGGACAGGTATCCGGTAAGCGGCAGGGTCG
GAACAGGAGAGCGCACGAGGGAGCTTCCAGGGGGAAACGCCTGGTATCTTTATAGTCCTGTCGGGTTTCG
CCACCTCTGACTTGAGCGTCGATTTTTGTGATGCTCGTCAGGGGGGCGGAGCCTGTGGAAAAACGCCAGC
AACGCGGCCTTTTTACGGTTCCTGGCCTTTTGCTGGCCTTTTGCTCACATGTTCTTTCCTGCGTTATCCC
CTGATTCTGTGGATAACCGTATTACCGCCTTTGAGTGAGCTGATACCGCTCGCCGCAGCCGAACGACCGA
GCGCAGCGAGTCAGTGAGCGAGGAAGCCTGCATAACGCGAAGTAATCTTTTCGGTTTTAAAGAAAAAGGG
CAGGGTGGTGACACCTTGCCCTTTTTTGCCGGACTGCAGCGGCCGCTAGCTAATACGACTCACTATAGGG
AGACCACAACGGTTTCCCTCTAGAAATAATTTTGTTTAACTTTAAGAAGGAGATAAACAATGGGTAAAGG
AGAAGAACTTTTCACTGGAGTTGTCCCAATTCTTGTTGAATTAGATGGTGATGTTAATGGGCACAAATTT
TCTGTCAGTGGAGAGGGTGAAGGTGATGCAACATACGGAAAACTTACCCTTAAATTTATTTGCACTACTG
GAAAACTACCTGTTCCGTGGCCAACACTTGTCACTACTTTCTCTTATGGTGTTCAATGCTTTTCCCGTTA
TCCGGATCATATGAAACGGCATGACTTTTTCAAGAGTGCCATGCCCGAAGGTTATGTACAGGAACGCACT
ATATCTTTCAAAGATGACGGGAACTACAAGACGCGTGCTGAAGTCAAGTTTGAAGGTGATACCCTTGTTA
ATCGTATCGAGTTAAAAGGTATTGATTTTAAAGAAGATGGAAACATTCTCGGACACAAACTCGAGTACAA
CTATAACTCACACAATGTATACATCACGGCAGACAAACAAAAGAATGGAATCAAAGCTAACTTCAAAATT
CGCCACAACATTGAAGATGGATCCGTTCAACTAGCAGACCATTATCAACAAAATACTCCAATTGGCGATG
GCCCTGTCCTTTTACCAGACAACCATTACCTGTCCACACAATCTGCCCTTTCGAAAGATCCCAATGAAAA
GAGAGACCACATGGTCCTTCTTGAGTTTGTAACAGCTGCTGGGATTACACATGGCATGGATGAACTATAC
AAGTGGGGTCTTAGCGCGGGCGCCGTAGATTTGAGAACTTTGGGATATTCACAGCAGCAGCAGGAAAAGA
TCAAGCCCAAAGTGAGGTCGACAGTCGCGCAGCATCACGAAGCGCTGGTGGGTCATGGGTTTACACATGC
CCACATCGTAGCCTTGTCGCAGCACCCTGCAGCCCTTGGCACGGTCGCCGTCAAGTACCAGGACATGATT
GCGGCGTTGCCGGAAGCCACACATGAGGCGATCGTCGGTGTGGGGAAACAGTGGAGCGGAGCCCGAGCGC
TTGAGGCCCTGTTGACGGTCGCGGGAGAGCTGAGAGGGCCTCCCCTTCAGCTGGACACGGGCCAGTTGCT
GAAGATCGCGAAGCGGGGAGGAGTCACGGCGGTCGAGGCGGTGCACGCGTGGCGCAATGCGCTCACGGGA
GCACCCCTCAACCTGACCCCAGAGCAGGTCGTGGCAATCGCCTCCAACATTGGTGGCAAACAGGCTCTGG
AAACTGTCCAGCGCCTGCTTCCCGTGCTGTGCCAAGCGCACGGGTTGACCCCAGAGCAGGTCGTGGCGAT
CGCAAGCCACGACGGTGGCAAACAGGCTCTGGAAACAGTACAGAGGCTGTTGCCTGTGCTGTGCCAAGCG
CACGGACTTACCCCAGAGCAGGTCGTGGCAATCGCCTCCAACATTGGTGGCAAACAGGCTCTGGAAACTG
TCCAGCGCCTGCTTCCCGTGCTGTGCCAAGCGCACGGTTTAACCCCAGAGCAGGTCGTGGCAATCGCGAG
CAATAACGGTGGCAAACAGGCTCTGGAAACGGTGCAGAGGCTCCTTCCAGTGCTGTGCCAAGCGCACGGG
CTCACCCCAGAGCAGGTCGTGGCGATCGCAAGCCACGACGGTGGCAAACAGGCTCTGGAAACAGTACAGA
GGCTGTTGCCTGTGCTGTGCCAAGCGCACGGTCTGACCCCAGAGCAGGTCGTGGCAATCGCGAGCAATAA
CGGTGGCAAACAGGCTCTGGAAACGGTGCAGAGGCTCCTTCCAGTGCTGTGCCAAGCGCACGGGTTAACC
CCAGAGCAGGTCGTGGCGATCGCAAGCCACGACGGTGGCAAACAGGCTCTGGAAACAGTACAGAGGCTGT
TGCCTGTGCTGTGCCAAGCGCACGGACTCACCCCAGAGCAGGTCGTGGCAATCGCCTCCAACATTGGTGG
CAAACAGGCTCTGGAAACTGTCCAGCGCCTGCTTCCCGTGCTGTGCCAAGCGCACGGTTTGACCCCAGAG
CAGGTCGTGGCGATCGCAAGCCACGACGGTGGCAAACAGGCTCTGGAAACAGTACAGAGGCTGTTGCCTG
TGCTGTGCCAAGCGCACGGGTTGACCCCAGAGCAGGTCGTGGCGATCGCAAGCCACGACGGTGGCAAACA
GGCTCTGGAAACAGTACAGAGGCTGTTGCCTGTGCTGTGCCAAGCGCACGGACTTACCCCAGAGCAGGTC
GTGGCCATTGCCTCGAATGGAGGTGGCAAACAGGCTCTGGAAACCGTACAACGATTGCTGCCGGTGCTGT
GCCAAGCGCACGGACTGACCCCAGAGCAGGTCGTGGCGATCGCAAGCCACGACGGTGGCAAACAGGCTCT
GGAAACAGTACAGAGGCTGTTGCCTGTGCTGTGCCAAGCGCACGGCCTGACCCCAGAGCAGGTCGTGGCC
ATTGCCTCGAATGGAGGTGGCAAACAGGCTCTGGAAACCGTACAACGATTGCTGCCGGTGCTGTGCCAAG
CGCACGGTTTAACCCCAGAGCAGGTCGTGGCAATCGCCTCCAACATTGGTGGCAAACAGGCTCTGGAAAC
TGTCCAGCGCCTGCTTCCCGTGCTGTGCCAAGCGCACGGGCTCACCCCAGAGCAGGTCGTGGCAATCGCC
TCCAACATTGGTGGCAAACAGGCTCTGGAAACTGTCCAGCGCCTGCTTCCCGTGCTGTGCCAAGCGCACG
GTCTGACCCCAGAGCAGGTCGTGGCCATTGCCTCGAATGGAGGTGGCAAACAGGCTCTGGAAACCGTACA
ACGATTGCTGCCGGTGCTGTGCCAAGCGCACGGGTTAACCCCAGAGCAGGTCGTGGCAATCGCCTCCAAC
ATTGGTGGCAAACAGGCTCTGGAAACTGTCCAGCGCCTGCTTCCCGTGCTGTGCCAAGCGCACGGACTCA
CCCCAGAGCAGGTCGTGGCGATCGCAAGCCACGACGGTGGCAAACAGGCTCTGGAAACAGTACAGAGGCT
GTTGCCTGTGCTGTGCCAAGCGCACGGGTTGACCCCAGAGCAGGTCGTGGCGATCGCAAGCCACGACGGT
GGCAAACAGGCTCTGGAAACAGTACAGAGGCTGTTGCCTGTGCTGTGCCAAGCGCACGGACTTACCCCAG
AGCAGGTCGTGGCCATTGCCTCGAATGGAGGTGGCAAACAGGCTCTGGAAACCGTACAACGATTGCTGCC
GGTGCTGTGCCAAGCGCACGGACTGAGCGCGGGCGCCGTAGATTTGAGAACTTTGGGATATTCACAGCAG
CAGCAGGAAAAGATCAAGCCCAAAGTGAGGTCGACAGTCGCGCAGCATCACGAAGCGCTGGTGGGTCATG
GGTTTACACATGCCCACATCGTAGCCTTGTCGCAGCACCCTGCAGCCCTTGGCACGGTCGCCGTCAAGTA
CCAGGACATGATTGCGGCGTTGCCGGAAGCCACACATGAGGCGATCGTCGGTGTGGGGAAACAGTGGAGC
GGAGCCCGAGCGCTTGAGGCCCTGTTGACGGTCGCGGGAGAGCTGAGAGGGCCTCCCCTTCAGCTGGACA
CGGGCCAGTTGCTGAAGATCGCGAAGCGGGGAGGAGTCACGGCGGTCGAGGCGGTGCACGCGTGGCGCAA
TGCGCTCACTGGAGCACCCCTCAACCTGACCCCAGAGCAGGTCGTGGCCATTGCCTCGAATGGAGGTGGC
AAACAGGCTCTGGAAACCGTACAACGATTGCTGCCGGTGCTGTGCCAAGCGCACGGTTTAACCCCAGAGC
AGGTCGTGGCAATCGCCTCCAACATTGGTGGCAAACAGGCTCTGGAAACTGTCCAGCGCCTGCTTCCCGT
GCTGTGCCAAGCGCACGGGCTCACCCCAGAGCAGGTCGTGGCGATCGCAAGCCACGACGGTGGCAAACAG
GCTCTGGAAACAGTACAGAGGCTGTTGCCTGTGCTGTGCCAAGCGCACGGGTTAACCCCAGAGCAGGTCG
TGGCCATTGCCTCGAATGGAGGTGGCAAACAGGCTCTGGAAACCGTACAACGATTGCTGCCGGTGCTGTG
CCAAGCGCACGGGTTGACCCCAGAGCAGGTCGTGGCGATCGCAAGCCACGACGGTGGCAAACAGGCTCTG
GAAACAGTACAGAGGCTGTTGCCTGTGCTGTGCCAAGCGCACGGACTTACCCCAGAGCAGGTCGTGGCCA
TTGCCTCGAATGGAGGTGGCAAACAGGCTCTGGAAACCGTACAACGATTGCTGCCGGTGCTGTGCCAAGC
GCACGGACTGACCCCAGAGCAGGTCGTGGCGATCGCAAGCCACGACGGTGGCAAACAGGCTCTGGAAACA
GTACAGAGGCTGTTGCCTGTGCTGTGCCAAGCGCACGGCCTGACCCCAGAGCAGGTCGTGGCAATCGCGA
GCAATAACGGTGGCAAACAGGCTCTGGAAACGGTGCAGAGGCTCCTTCCAGTGCTGTGCCAAGCGCACGG
TTTAACCCCAGAGCAGGTCGTGGCAATCGCCTCCAACATTGGTGGCAAACAGGCTCTGGAAACTGTCCAG
CGCCTGCTTCCCGTGCTGTGCCAAGCGCACGGGCTCACCCCAGAGCAGGTCGTGGCCATTGCCTCGAATG
GAGGTGGCAAACAGGCTCTGGAAACCGTACAACGATTGCTGCCGGTGCTGTGCCAAGCGCACGGCCTAAC
CCCAGAGCAGGTCGTGGCCATTGCCTCGAATGGAGGTGGCAAACAGGCTCTGGAAACCGTACAACGATTG
CTGCCGGTGCTGTGCCAAGCGCACGGTCTGACCCCAGAGCAGGTCGTGGCAATCGCGAGCAATAACGGTG
GCAAACAGGCTCTGGAAACGGTGCAGAGGCTCCTTCCAGTGCTGTGCCAAGCGCACGGGTTAACCCCAGA
GCAGGTCGTGGCGATCGCAAGCCACGACGGTGGCAAACAGGCTCTGGAAACAGTACAGAGGCTGTTGCCT
GTGCTGTGCCAAGCGCACGGACTCACCCCAGAGCAGGTCGTGGCCATTGCCTCGAATGGAGGTGGCAAAC
AGGCTCTGGAAACCGTACAACGATTGCTGCCGGTGCTGTGCCAAGCGCACGGGTTGACCCCAGAGCAGGT
CGTGGCGATCGCAAGCCACGACGGTGGCAAACAGGCTCTGGAAACAGTACAGAGGCTGTTGCCTGTGCTG
TGCCAAGCGCACGGACTTACCCCAGAGCAGGTCGTGGCCATTGCCTCGAATGGAGGTGGCAAACAGGCTC
TGGAAACCGTACAACGATTGCTGCCGGTGCTGTGCCAAGCGCACGGACTGACCCCAGAGCAGGTCGTGGC
GATCGCAAGCCACGACGGTGGCAAACAGGCTCTGGAAACAGTACAGAGGCTGTTGCCTGTGCTGTGCCAA
GCGCACGGCCTGACCCCAGAGCAGGTCGTGGCAATCGCGAGCAATAACGGTGGCAAACAGGCTCTGGAAA
CGGTGCAGAGGCTCCTTCCAGTGCTGTGCCAAGCGCACGGTTTAACCCCAGAGCAGGTCGTGGCAATCGC
CTCCAACATTGGTGGCAAACAGGCTCTGGAAACTGTCCAGCGCCTGCTTCCCGTGCTGTGCCAAGCGCAC
GGGCTCACCCCAGAGCAGGTCGTGGCAATCGCCTCCAACATTGGTGGCAAACAGGCTCTGGAATCTATCG
TTGCTCAGCTGTCACGTCCGGACCCGGCTCTGGCTGCTCTGACCAACGACCACCTGGTTGCTCTGGCTTG
CCTGGGTGGTCGTCCGGCTATGGACGCTGTTAAAAAAGGCCTAGTGCCGCGCGGCAGCCACCACCATCAC
CATCATTAATTCCAGAAATCATCCTTAGCGAAAGCTAAGGATTTTTTTTATCTGAAATTCTGCCTCGTGA
TACGCCTATTTTTATAGGTTAATGTCATGATAATAATGGTTTCTTAGACGTCAGGTGGCACTTTTCGGGG
AAATGTGCGCGGAACCCCTATTTGTTTATTTTTCTAAATACATTCAAATATGTATCCGCTCATGAGACAA
TAACCCTGATAAATGCTTCAATAATATTGAAAAAGGAAGAGTATGAGTATTCAACATTTCCGTGTCGCCC
TTATTCCCTTTTTTGCGGCATTTTGCCTTCCTGTTTTTGCTCACCCAGAAACGCTGGTGAA
Features (pLannotate 1.2.2; 10 found; start..end, strand, type, name):
    943..1531    +  rep_origin     ori: high-copy-number ColE1/pMB1/pBR322/pUC origin of replication
   1726..1783    -  terminator     his operon terminator: This putative transcriptin terminator from the E. coli his operon has a 2-bp deletion introduced during synthesis. Its efficiency has not been determined.
   1801..1819    +  promoter       T7 promoter: promoter for bacteriophage T7 RNA polymerase
   1851..1873    +  RBS            RBS: efficient ribosome binding site from bacteriophage T7 gene 10 (Olins and Rangwala, 1989)
   1880..2593    +  CDS            &alpha;GFP: &alpha;GFP is a basic (constitutively fluorescent) long stokes shift fluorescent protein published in 1996, derived from Aequorea victoria.
   2606..3124    +  CDS            avrXa10 (fragment): AVX10_XANOO - Experimental evidence at protein level: Swiss-Prot protein existence level 1. Avirulence protein. Induces the hypersensitive response (HR)in rice plants carrying the resistance gene Xa10. Activity depends on the presence of the core repeat domains; replacement with repeat domains from other proteins (AvrBs3 of X.euvesicatoria (AC P14727) or AvrXa7 of this organism) does not elicit the HR. Probably acts as a transcription factor in its host plant (rice) to induce plant resistance or disease. From Xanthomonas oryzae pv. oryzae.
   5069..5587    +  CDS            avrBs3 (fragment): AVRB3_XANEU - Experimental evidence at protein level: Swiss-Prot protein existence level 1. Avirulence protein. Acts as a transcription factor in C.annuum plants. In susceptible plants lacking the Bs3 resistance gene induces expression of a number of genes, including genes homologous to a family of auxin-induced genes, alpha-expansin genes, pectate lyase, anthocyanidin glucoside rhamnosyl transferase and at least one transcription factor, UPA20. Their expression leads to plant hypertrophy in mesophyll cells, probably mainly mediated by UPA20 (PubMed:17962565). In resistant plants induces the h
   7645..7688    +  terminator     bacterial terminator: putative bacterial transcription terminator
   7778..7882    +  promoter       AmpR promoter: bla
   7883..772     +  CDS            AmpR (across the origin): β-lactamase; bla; confers resistance to ampicillin, carbenicillin, and related antibiotics
