[The description below was written by a language model from this plasmid's Addgene catalogue record and pLannotate feature annotations shown in this document.]
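Description:
pSB1A3_GFP_dT32 is a bacterial expression plasmid of about 8 kb built on pSB1A3, a high-copy backbone from the iGEM parts registry. It replicates in E. coli through a ColE1/pUC-type origin and is selected with ampicillin via a β-lactamase gene driven by its native bla promoter. Transcription terminators flank the cloning region, including a his operon terminator upstream and a putative bacterial terminator downstream, which help insulate the insert from read-through into and out of the backbone.

The payload is a synthetic open reading frame of roughly 6 kb under a T7 promoter, with the efficient ribosome binding site from phage T7 gene 10, so expression requires a host that supplies T7 RNA polymerase. The coding region begins with a GFP derived from Aequorea victoria, described in the catalogue as cycle3-GFP and matched by the annotation software to the αGFP variant. This is fused to the N terminus of dT32, a "double-TAL" staple protein. The feature table picks up two separated fragments with homology to the Xanthomonas TAL effectors AvrXa10 and AvrBs3, consistent with two TAL effector-type DNA-binding domains joined in one polypeptide. The repeat arrays between and after these fragments are not individually annotated, and the target DNA sequences are not stated in the record. A His6 tag is recorded at the C terminus of the insert for affinity purification, though it is not annotated in the feature table.

The construct is intended for producing a fluorescently labelled staple protein, deposited with work on the self-assembly of genetically encoded DNA-protein hybrid nanoscale shapes.
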