Addgene plasmid #89667: pSB1A3_GFP_dT32
Purpose: expression of doubleTAL staple protein dT32 with N-terminally fused cycle3-GFP
Depositing lab: Hendrik Dietz. Depositing organization: Technische Universitaet Muenchen (TUM). Publication: Self-assembly of genetically encoded DNA-protein hybrid nanoscale shapes. Praetorius F, Dietz H. Science. 2017 Mar 24;355(6331). pii: eaam5488. doi: 10.1126/science.aam5488. PubMed 28336611.
Backbone
  Vector backbone: pSB1A3
  Backbone manufacturer: igem parts registry
  Vector type: Bacterial Expression
Growth in bacteria
  Bacterial resistance: Ampicillin, 100 μg/mL
  Growth temperature: 37°C
  Growth strain: DH5alpha
  Copy number: High Copy
Gene/Insert
  Gene/Insert name: GFP_dT32
  Species: Synthetic
  Insert size (bp): 6000
  Promoter: T7
  Tag / fusion protein: His6 (C terminal on insert)
  Cloning method: Restriction Enzyme; 5′ cloning site unknown (unknown if destroyed); 3′ cloning site unknown (unknown if destroyed)
  Sequencing primers: 5′ attaccgcctttgagtgagc; 3′ tgccacctgacgtctaagaa
Terms and licenses: Academic/Nonprofit Terms; Industry Terms: Not Available to Industry
How to cite: pSB1A3_GFP_dT32 was a gift from Hendrik Dietz (Addgene plasmid # 89667 ; http://n2t.net/addgene:89667 ; RRID:Addgene_89667)
