>Addgene plasmid #89667 | pSB1A3_GFP_dT32 | depositor partial sequence | sequence record 173748 | ORF
ATGGGTAAAGGAGAAGAACTTTTCACTGGAGTTGTCCCAATTCTTGTTGAATTAGATGGTGATGTTAATG
GGCACAAATTTTCTGTCAGTGGAGAGGGTGAAGGTGATGCAACATACGGAAAACTTACCCTTAAATTTAT
TTGCACTACTGGAAAACTACCTGTTCCGTGGCCAACACTTGTCACTACTTTCTCTTATGGTGTTCAATGC
TTTTCCCGTTATCCGGATCATATGAAACGGCATGACTTTTTCAAGAGTGCCATGCCCGAAGGTTATGTAC
AGGAACGCACTATATCTTTCAAAGATGACGGGAACTACAAGACGCGTGCTGAAGTCAAGTTTGAAGGTGA
TACCCTTGTTAATCGTATCGAGTTAAAAGGTATTGATTTTAAAGAAGATGGAAACATTCTCGGACACAAA
CTCGAGTACAACTATAACTCACACAATGTATACATCACGGCAGACAAACAAAAGAATGGAATCAAAGCTA
ACTTCAAAATTCGCCACAACATTGAAGATGGATCCGTTCAACTAGCAGACCATTATCAACAAAATACTCC
AATTGGCGATGGCCCTGTCCTTTTACCAGACAACCATTACCTGTCCACACAATCTGCCCTTTCGAAAGAT
CCCAATGAAAAGAGAGACCACATGGTCCTTCTTGAGTTTGTAACAGCTGCTGGGATTACACATGGCATGG
ATGAACTATACAAGTGGGGTCTTAGCGCGGGCGCCGTAGATTTGAGAACTTTGGGATATTCACAGCAGCA
GCAGGAAAAGATCAAGCCCAAAGTGAGGTCGACAGTCGCGCAGCATCACGAAGCGCTGGTGGGTCATGGG
TTTACACATGCCCACATCGTAGCCTTGTCGCAGCACCCTGCAGCCCTTGGCACGGTCGCCGTCAAGTACC
AGGACATGATTGCGGCGTTGCCGGAAGCCACACATGAGGCGATCGTCGGTGTGGGGAAACAGTGGAGCGG
AGCCCGAGCGCTTGAGGCCCTGTTGACGGTCGCGGGAGAGCTGAGAGGGCCTCCCCTTCAGCTGGACACG
GGCCAGTTGCTGAAGATCGCGAAGCGGGGAGGAGTCACGGCGGTCGAGGCGGTGCACGCGTGGCGCAATG
CGCTCACGGGAGCACCCCTCAACCTGACCCCAGAGCAGGTCGTGGCAATCGCCTCCAACATTGGTGGCAA
ACAGGCTCTGGAAACTGTCCAGCGCCTGCTTCCCGTGCTGTGCCAAGCGCACGGGTTGACCCCAGAGCAG
GTCGTGGCGATCGCAAGCCACGACGGTGGCAAACAGGCTCTGGAAACAGTACAGAGGCTGTTGCCTGTGC
TGTGCCAAGCGCACGGACTTACCCCAGAGCAGGTCGTGGCAATCGCCTCCAACATTGGTGGCAAACAGGC
TCTGGAAACTGTCCAGCGCCTGCTTCCCGTGCTGTGCCAAGCGCACGGTTTAACCCCAGAGCAGGTCGTG
GCAATCGCGAGCAATAACGGTGGCAAACAGGCTCTGGAAACGGTGCAGAGGCTCCTTCCAGTGCTGTGCC
AAGCGCACGGGCTCACCCCAGAGCAGGTCGTGGCGATCGCAAGCCACGACGGTGGCAAACAGGCTCTGGA
AACAGTACAGAGGCTGTTGCCTGTGCTGTGCCAAGCGCACGGTCTGACCCCAGAGCAGGTCGTGGCAATC
GCGAGCAATAACGGTGGCAAACAGGCTCTGGAAACGGTGCAGAGGCTCCTTCCAGTGCTGTGCCAAGCGC
ACGGGTTAACCCCAGAGCAGGTCGTGGCGATCGCAAGCCACGACGGTGGCAAACAGGCTCTGGAAACAGT
ACAGAGGCTGTTGCCTGTGCTGTGCCAAGCGCACGGACTCACCCCAGAGCAGGTCGTGGCAATCGCCTCC
AACATTGGTGGCAAACAGGCTCTGGAAACTGTCCAGCGCCTGCTTCCCGTGCTGTGCCAAGCGCACGGTT
TGACCCCAGAGCAGGTCGTGGCGATCGCAAGCCACGACGGTGGCAAACAGGCTCTGGAAACAGTACAGAG
GCTGTTGCCTGTGCTGTGCCAAGCGCACGGGTTGACCCCAGAGCAGGTCGTGGCGATCGCAAGCCACGAC
GGTGGCAAACAGGCTCTGGAAACAGTACAGAGGCTGTTGCCTGTGCTGTGCCAAGCGCACGGACTTACCC
CAGAGCAGGTCGTGGCCATTGCCTCGAATGGAGGTGGCAAACAGGCTCTGGAAACCGTACAACGATTGCT
GCCGGTGCTGTGCCAAGCGCACGGACTGACCCCAGAGCAGGTCGTGGCGATCGCAAGCCACGACGGTGGC
AAACAGGCTCTGGAAACAGTACAGAGGCTGTTGCCTGTGCTGTGCCAAGCGCACGGCCTGACCCCAGAGC
AGGTCGTGGCCATTGCCTCGAATGGAGGTGGCAAACAGGCTCTGGAAACCGTACAACGATTGCTGCCGGT
GCTGTGCCAAGCGCACGGTTTAACCCCAGAGCAGGTCGTGGCAATCGCCTCCAACATTGGTGGCAAACAG
GCTCTGGAAACTGTCCAGCGCCTGCTTCCCGTGCTGTGCCAAGCGCACGGGCTCACCCCAGAGCAGGTCG
TGGCAATCGCCTCCAACATTGGTGGCAAACAGGCTCTGGAAACTGTCCAGCGCCTGCTTCCCGTGCTGTG
CCAAGCGCACGGTCTGACCCCAGAGCAGGTCGTGGCCATTGCCTCGAATGGAGGTGGCAAACAGGCTCTG
GAAACCGTACAACGATTGCTGCCGGTGCTGTGCCAAGCGCACGGGTTAACCCCAGAGCAGGTCGTGGCAA
TCGCCTCCAACATTGGTGGCAAACAGGCTCTGGAAACTGTCCAGCGCCTGCTTCCCGTGCTGTGCCAAGC
GCACGGACTCACCCCAGAGCAGGTCGTGGCGATCGCAAGCCACGACGGTGGCAAACAGGCTCTGGAAACA
GTACAGAGGCTGTTGCCTGTGCTGTGCCAAGCGCACGGGTTGACCCCAGAGCAGGTCGTGGCGATCGCAA
GCCACGACGGTGGCAAACAGGCTCTGGAAACAGTACAGAGGCTGTTGCCTGTGCTGTGCCAAGCGCACGG
ACTTACCCCAGAGCAGGTCGTGGCCATTGCCTCGAATGGAGGTGGCAAACAGGCTCTGGAAACCGTACAA
CGATTGCTGCCGGTGCTGTGCCAAGCGCACGGACTGAGCGCGGGCGCCGTAGATTTGAGAACTTTGGGAT
ATTCACAGCAGCAGCAGGAAAAGATCAAGCCCAAAGTGAGGTCGACAGTCGCGCAGCATCACGAAGCGCT
GGTGGGTCATGGGTTTACACATGCCCACATCGTAGCCTTGTCGCAGCACCCTGCAGCCCTTGGCACGGTC
GCCGTCAAGTACCAGGACATGATTGCGGCGTTGCCGGAAGCCACACATGAGGCGATCGTCGGTGTGGGGA
AACAGTGGAGCGGAGCCCGAGCGCTTGAGGCCCTGTTGACGGTCGCGGGAGAGCTGAGAGGGCCTCCCCT
TCAGCTGGACACGGGCCAGTTGCTGAAGATCGCGAAGCGGGGAGGAGTCACGGCGGTCGAGGCGGTGCAC
GCGTGGCGCAATGCGCTCACTGGAGCACCCCTCAACCTGACCCCAGAGCAGGTCGTGGCCATTGCCTCGA
ATGGAGGTGGCAAACAGGCTCTGGAAACCGTACAACGATTGCTGCCGGTGCTGTGCCAAGCGCACGGTTT
AACCCCAGAGCAGGTCGTGGCAATCGCCTCCAACATTGGTGGCAAACAGGCTCTGGAAACTGTCCAGCGC
CTGCTTCCCGTGCTGTGCCAAGCGCACGGGCTCACCCCAGAGCAGGTCGTGGCGATCGCAAGCCACGACG
GTGGCAAACAGGCTCTGGAAACAGTACAGAGGCTGTTGCCTGTGCTGTGCCAAGCGCACGGGTTAACCCC
AGAGCAGGTCGTGGCCATTGCCTCGAATGGAGGTGGCAAACAGGCTCTGGAAACCGTACAACGATTGCTG
CCGGTGCTGTGCCAAGCGCACGGGTTGACCCCAGAGCAGGTCGTGGCGATCGCAAGCCACGACGGTGGCA
AACAGGCTCTGGAAACAGTACAGAGGCTGTTGCCTGTGCTGTGCCAAGCGCACGGACTTACCCCAGAGCA
GGTCGTGGCCATTGCCTCGAATGGAGGTGGCAAACAGGCTCTGGAAACCGTACAACGATTGCTGCCGGTG
CTGTGCCAAGCGCACGGACTGACCCCAGAGCAGGTCGTGGCGATCGCAAGCCACGACGGTGGCAAACAGG
CTCTGGAAACAGTACAGAGGCTGTTGCCTGTGCTGTGCCAAGCGCACGGCCTGACCCCAGAGCAGGTCGT
GGCAATCGCGAGCAATAACGGTGGCAAACAGGCTCTGGAAACGGTGCAGAGGCTCCTTCCAGTGCTGTGC
CAAGCGCACGGTTTAACCCCAGAGCAGGTCGTGGCAATCGCCTCCAACATTGGTGGCAAACAGGCTCTGG
AAACTGTCCAGCGCCTGCTTCCCGTGCTGTGCCAAGCGCACGGGCTCACCCCAGAGCAGGTCGTGGCCAT
TGCCTCGAATGGAGGTGGCAAACAGGCTCTGGAAACCGTACAACGATTGCTGCCGGTGCTGTGCCAAGCG
CACGGCCTAACCCCAGAGCAGGTCGTGGCCATTGCCTCGAATGGAGGTGGCAAACAGGCTCTGGAAACCG
TACAACGATTGCTGCCGGTGCTGTGCCAAGCGCACGGTCTGACCCCAGAGCAGGTCGTGGCAATCGCGAG
CAATAACGGTGGCAAACAGGCTCTGGAAACGGTGCAGAGGCTCCTTCCAGTGCTGTGCCAAGCGCACGGG
TTAACCCCAGAGCAGGTCGTGGCGATCGCAAGCCACGACGGTGGCAAACAGGCTCTGGAAACAGTACAGA
GGCTGTTGCCTGTGCTGTGCCAAGCGCACGGACTCACCCCAGAGCAGGTCGTGGCCATTGCCTCGAATGG
AGGTGGCAAACAGGCTCTGGAAACCGTACAACGATTGCTGCCGGTGCTGTGCCAAGCGCACGGGTTGACC
CCAGAGCAGGTCGTGGCGATCGCAAGCCACGACGGTGGCAAACAGGCTCTGGAAACAGTACAGAGGCTGT
TGCCTGTGCTGTGCCAAGCGCACGGACTTACCCCAGAGCAGGTCGTGGCCATTGCCTCGAATGGAGGTGG
CAAACAGGCTCTGGAAACCGTACAACGATTGCTGCCGGTGCTGTGCCAAGCGCACGGACTGACCCCAGAG
CAGGTCGTGGCGATCGCAAGCCACGACGGTGGCAAACAGGCTCTGGAAACAGTACAGAGGCTGTTGCCTG
TGCTGTGCCAAGCGCACGGCCTGACCCCAGAGCAGGTCGTGGCAATCGCGAGCAATAACGGTGGCAAACA
GGCTCTGGAAACGGTGCAGAGGCTCCTTCCAGTGCTGTGCCAAGCGCACGGTTTAACCCCAGAGCAGGTC
GTGGCAATCGCCTCCAACATTGGTGGCAAACAGGCTCTGGAAACTGTCCAGCGCCTGCTTCCCGTGCTGT
GCCAAGCGCACGGGCTCACCCCAGAGCAGGTCGTGGCAATCGCCTCCAACATTGGTGGCAAACAGGCTCT
GGAATCTATCGTTGCTCAGCTGTCACGTCCGGACCCGGCTCTGGCTGCTCTGACCAACGACCACCTGGTT
GCTCTGGCTTGCCTGGGTGGTCGTCCGGCTATGGACGCTGTTAAAAAAGGCCTAGTGCCGCGCGGCAGCC
ACCACCATCACCATCATTAA
